Addgene plasmid #1241: 6107 pETH6KT218
Depositing lab: Susan Lindquist. Depositing organization: Whitehead Institute for Biomedical Research. Publication: Hsp104 catalyzes formation and elimination of self-replicating Sup35 prion conformers. Shorter J, Lindquist S. Science 2004 Jun 18;304(5678):1793-7. Epub 2004 May 20. 10.1126/science.1098007 PubMed 15155912.
Backbone
  Vector backbone: pET28a
  Backbone manufacturer: Novagen
  Vector type: Bacterial Expression
Growth in bacteria
  Bacterial resistance: Kanamycin, 50 μg/mL
  Growth temperature: 37°C
  Growth strain: DH5alpha
  Copy number: High Copy
Gene/Insert
  Gene/Insert name: Hsp104 (K218T) (alt name: Hsp104)
  Species: S. cerevisiae (budding yeast)
  Mutation: K218T
  Entrez Gene: HSP104 (a.k.a. YLL026W)
  Tag / fusion protein: His tag (N terminal on backbone)
  Cloning method: Restriction Enzyme; 5′ cloning site nde1 (not destroyed); 3′ cloning site sac1 (not destroyed)
  Sequencing primers: 5′ n/a
Terms and licenses: Academic/Nonprofit Terms; Industry Terms: Not Available to Industry
How to cite: 6107 pETH6KT218 was a gift from Susan Lindquist (Addgene plasmid # 1241 ; http://n2t.net/addgene:1241 ; RRID:Addgene_1241)
