[The description below was written by a language model from this plasmid's Addgene catalogue record and pLannotate feature annotations shown in this document.]
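Description:
6107 pETH6KT218 is a bacterial expression plasmid built on the Novagen pET28a backbone for producing a mutant form of the Saccharomyces cerevisiae disaggregase Hsp104 in E. coli. The sequenced record is about 8.1 kb. It carries a ColE1/pBR322-type origin together with the bom site and the rop gene, an f1 phage origin, and a kanamycin resistance gene (aminoglycoside phosphotransferase) for selection. The catalogue lists it as high copy, although rop normally moderates copy number in pBR322-derived plasmids. Short tetracycline-resistance fragments and an AmpR promoter fragment in the annotation are backbone remnants or homology matches rather than functional markers.

The HSP104 open reading frame was inserted between the NdeI and SacI sites, both retained, downstream of the T7 promoter, lac operator and T7 gene 10 ribosome binding site, and upstream of the T7 terminator. A plasmid-borne lacI gene supplies repressor, so transcription depends on T7 RNA polymerase in the host and is induced with IPTG. The protein is fused at its N terminus to the backbone-encoded His tag followed by a thrombin cleavage site, allowing metal-affinity purification and tag removal. The partial tag matches annotated at the N terminus correspond to this His stretch. A second His-tag sequence lies well downstream of the annotated end of the HSP104 coding region and is presumably not part of the product.

The insert carries the K218T substitution. The record does not describe its effect, though the lysine lies in the region of the first nucleotide-binding domain, and such mutants are generally used to probe ATPase function. The associated publication concerns the role of Hsp104 in forming and eliminating Sup35 prion conformers, which is consistent with use as a source of purified mutant protein for in vitro assays.
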