Features (pLannotate 1.2.2; 21 found; start..end, strand, type, name):
      1..19      +  promoter       T7 promoter: promoter for bacteriophage T7 RNA polymerase
     20..44      +  protein_bind   lac operator: The lac repressor binds to the lac operator to inhibit transcription in E. coli. This inhibition can be relieved by adding lactose or isopropyl-β-D-thiogalactopyranoside (IPTG). lac repressor encoded by lacI
     59..81      +  RBS            RBS: efficient ribosome binding site from bacteriophage T7 gene 10 (Olins and Rangwala, 1989)
    100..116     +  CDS            capTEV™ (fragment): composite tag for in vivo biotinylation, TEV protease cleavage, and 6xHis tagging
    127..144     +  CDS            thrombin site: thrombin recognition and cleavage site
    148..2871    +  CDS            HSP104: HS104_YEAST - Experimental evidence at protein level: Swiss-Prot protein existence level 1. Required, in concert with Hsp40 (YDJ1) and Hsp70 (SSA1) and small Hsps (HSP26), for the dissociation, resolubilization and refolding of aggregates of damaged proteins after heat or other environmental stresses. Extracts proteins from aggregates by unfolding and threading them in an ATP-dependent process through the axial channel of the protein hexamer, after which they can be refolded by components of the Hsp70/Hsp40 chaperone system. Substrate binding is ATP-dependent, and release of bound polypeptide
   2998..3015    +  CDS            9xHis (fragment): 9xHis affinity tag
   3025..3074    +  CDS            SET1 (fragment): solubility-enhancement tag derived from T7 phage gene 10B
   3082..3129    +  terminator     T7 terminator: transcription terminator for bacteriophage T7 RNA polymerase
   3166..3594    +  rep_origin     f1 ori (sequence partly withheld): f1 bacteriophage origin of replication; arrow indicates direction of (+) strand synthesis
   3647..3704    +  promoter       AmpR promoter (fragment): bla
   3713..4528    -  CDS            KanR: aminoglycoside phosphotransferase; aph(3')-Ia; confers resistance to kanamycin in bacteria or G418 (Geneticin®) in eukaryotes
   4650..5238    +  rep_origin     ori: high-copy-number ColE1/pMB1/pBR322/pUC origin of replication
   5424..5563    -  misc_feature   bom: basis of mobility region from pBR322
   5665..5856    -  CDS            rop: Rop protein, which maintains plasmids at low copy number; rop
   5873..6253    +  CDS            YPB1_ECOLX: Protein predicted: Swiss-Prot protein existence level 4. From Escherichia coli.
   6325..6616    -  CDS            TcR (fragment): tetracycline efflux protein; tet; confers resistance to tetracycline
   6631..6652    -  protein_bind   CAP binding site: CAP binding activates transcription in the presence of cAMP. E. coli catabolite activator protein
   6665..7747    -  CDS            lacI: lac repressor; lacI; The lac repressor binds to the lac operator to inhibit transcription in E. coli. This inhibition can be relieved by adding lactose or isopropyl-β-D-thiogalactopyranoside (IPTG).
   7748..7825    -  promoter       lacI promoter: lacI
   7833..8112    -  CDS            TcR (fragment): tetracycline efflux protein; tet; confers resistance to tetracycline
>Addgene plasmid #1241 | 6107 pETH6KT218 | addgene full sequence | sequence record 228928 | Addgene NGS Result
TAATACGACTCACTATAGGGGAATTGTGAGCGGATAACAATTCCCCTCTAGAAATAATTTTGTTTAACTT
TAAGAAGGAGATATACCATGGGCAGCAGCCATCATCATCATCATCACAGCAGCGGCCTGGTGCCGCGCGG
CAGCCATATGAACGACCAAACGCAATTTACAGAAAGGGCTCTAACGATTTTGACGTTGGCTCAAAAATTG
GCTTCGGATCATCAACATCCACAATTACAACCTATACATATTCTAGCTGCCTTCATTGAAACGCCAGAAG
ATGGATCAGTCCCTTACCTACAGAATCTAATTGAGAAGGGCCGTTACGACTATGATCTTTTCAAGAAAGT
GGTTAATAGAAATCTAGTAAGAATTCCTCAACAGCAACCTGCACCTGCGGAGATAACTCCAAGTTATGCT
TTGGGGAAAGTCCTTCAAGACGCTGCTAAGATTCAAAAACAACAGAAGGACTCATTTATAGCGCAAGACC
ATATATTGTTTGCTCTATTCAATGATTCGTCTATTCAGCAAATATTTAAGGAAGCTCAAGTAGATATTGA
GGCCATCAAGCAACAAGCTCTTGAACTTCGTGGTAACACTAGAATTGACTCTCGTGGCGCTGATACGAAC
ACACCTTTGGAATATTTATCAAAGTACGCCATTGATATGACTGAGCAGGCTCGTCAAGGTAAACTTGACC
CTGTCATCGGCCGTGAAGAAGAAATAAGAAGCACTATTAGAGTTTTAGCAAGAAGAATTAAGTCCAACCC
ATGTTTAATTGGTGAGCCAGGTATCGGTACCACCGCTATTATTGAAGGTGTTGCTCAAAGAATCATTGAC
GATGACGTTCCCACTATCTTACAAGGCGCTAAATTGTTCAGTCTAGATTTGGCCGCATTAACCGCAGGTG
CTAAATACAAAGGTGATTTCGAAGAAAGATTCAAAGGTGTTTTGAAGGAAATCGAAGAATCAAAGACTCT
AATTGTGTTATTCATTGATGAAATTCACATGTTAATGGGTAATGGTAAGGACGACGCTGCTAACATCTTG
AAGCCAGCTTTGTCCAGAGGCCAATTGAAGGTCATCGGTGCCACCACCAATAACGAATATAGATCTATTG
TGGAAAAGGATGGTGCCTTTGAAAGAAGATTCCAGAAAATTGAAGTCGCTGAACCAAGTGTGAGACAAAC
AGTGGCCATATTGAGAGGTCTGCAACCAAAGTATGAAATACATCATGGTGTAAGGATTCTGGATAGCGCC
TTAGTCACTGCTGCTCAATTAGCCAAGCGTTACTTGCCATATAGAAGATTGCCAGATTCTGCTTTGGATT
TAGTTGATATTTCTTGTGCTGGTGTCGCCGTCGCAAGAGATTCTAAGCCAGAAGAATTGGATTCCAAGGA
ACGTCAATTGCAATTGATTCAAGTAGAGATAAAAGCTCTAGAGAGAGATGAAGATGCCGACTCCACCACT
AAAGATAGATTAAAGTTAGCTAGGCAGAAGGAAGCTTCATTGCAAGAAGAATTGGAACCTCTAAGACAAC
GTTACAATGAAGAAAAGCATGGCCATGAAGAATTGACACAAGCTAAAAAGAAATTGGATGAACTGGAAAA
CAAGGCCCTTGATGCTGAACGTAGATATGATACTGCTACCGCCGCTGATTTAAGGTACTTCGCCATCCCA
GATATCAAAAAGCAAATCGAAAAGCTTGAAGATCAGGTTGCTGAGGAAGAGAGACGTGCTGGTGCCAACT
CCATGATCCAAAATGTGGTCGATTCAGACACCATTTCTGAAACAGCTGCAAGATTGACTGGTATCCCTGT
TAAGAAGTTGTCAGAATCTGAAAATGAAAAATTGATTCATATGGAACGTGACTTATCATCTGAAGTCGTG
GGCCAAATGGATGCCATTAAAGCTGTTTCCAATGCCGTTAGATTGTCTAGATCAGGTTTAGCTAATCCAA
GGCAACCAGCATCCTTCTTATTTTTAGGTTTGTCCGGTTCCGGTAAAACTGAATTGGCTAAAAAAGTTGC
TGGATTTTTGTTTAATGATGAGGACATGATGATCAGGGTCGATTGTTCTGAATTAAGCGAGAAGTATGCG
GTCTCTAAGTTGTTGGGTACCACGGCAGGTTATGTCGGGTACGATGAAGGTGGCTTTTTAACTAACCAAC
TGCAATACAAACCATACTCCGTTTTGTTATTCGATGAAGTAGAAAAGGCACATCCTGATGTTTTGACTGT
CATGCTACAAATGTTGGATGACGGTAGAATTACTTCTGGTCAAGGTAAGACGATCGACTGTTCCAATTGT
ATTGTCATCATGACTTCCAATCTAGGTGCTGAATTTATCAATTCTCAACAAGGATCAAAGATCCAAGAAT
CTACCAAGAATTTGGTCATGGGTGCTGTTAGGCAACATTTCAGACCAGAATTTTTGAACAGAATTTCTAG
TATAGTCATTTTCAACAAGCTATCTAGAAAAGCTATTCATAAGATCGTGGATATTCGTTTGAAGGAAATT
GAAGAGAGATTCGAGCAAAATGATAAACATTACAAGTTGAATTTAACTCAAGAGGCCAAGGACTTCTTGG
CCAAATATGGTTATTCCGATGATATGGGTGCACGTCCACTGAACAGGTTAATTCAAAACGAAATTTTGAA
CAAACTGGCACTAAGGATCTTAAAGAATGAAATCAAGGATAAGGAAACTGTCAATGTCGTCTTGAAGAAG
GGTAAATCTCGTGATGAAAATGTTCCTGAGGAAGCTGAAGAATGTCTGGAAGTTCTACCAAATCACGAAG
CTACTATAGGGGCTGACACGTTAGGTGATGACGATAATGAGGACAGTATGGAAATTGATGATGACCTAGA
TTAATTTAATATAGTGTGATTTTTAAAAACTTTCGAACAAGAATCAGTAATATAATATATATAATTAATA
AAACTAATGGAATTTGTTTAATTGAACTTGACACCCGAGCAAAAGAGCTCCGTCGAGCACCACCACCACC
ACCACTGAGATCCGGCTGCTAACAAAGCCCGAAAGGAAGCTGAGTTGGCTGCTGCCACCGCTGAGCAATA
ACTAGCATAACCCCTTGGGGCCTCTAAACGGGTCTTGAGGGGTTTTTTGCTGAAAGGAGGAACTATATCC
GGATTGGCGAATGGG
[124 nt withheld, positions 3166-3289]
C
[91 nt withheld, positions 3291-3381]
A
[49 nt withheld, positions 3383-3431]
CCTTTGACGTTGGAGTCCACGTTCTTT
[37 nt withheld, positions 3459-3495]
ACCCTATCTCGGTCTATTCTTTTGATTTATAAGGGATTTTGCCGATTTCGGCCTATTGGTTAAAAAATGA
GCTGATTTAACAAAAATTTAACGCGAATTTTAACAAAATATTAACGCTTACAATTTAGGTGGCACTTTTC
GGGGAAATGTGCGCGGAACCCCTATTTGTTTATTTTTCTAAATACATTCAAATATGTATCCGCTCATGAA
TTAATTCTTAGAAAAACTCATCGAGCATCAAATGAAACTGCAATTTATTCATATCAGGATTATCAATACC
ATATTTTTGAAAAAGCCGTTTCTGTAATGAAGGAGAAAACTCACCGAGGCAGTTCCATAGGATGGCAAGA
TCCTGGTATCGGTCTGCGATTCCGACTCGTCCAACATCAATACAACCTATTAATTTCCCCTCGTCAAAAA
TAAGGTTATCAAGTGAGAAATCACCATGAGTGACGACTGAATCCGGTGAGAATGGCAAAAGTTTATGCAT
TTCTTTCCAGACTTGTTCAACAGGCCAGCCATTACGCTCGTCATCAAAATCACTCGCATCAACCAAACCG
TTATTCATTCGTGATTGCGCCTGAGCGAGACGAAATACGCGATCGCTGTTAAAAGGACAATTACAAACAG
GAATCGAATGCAACCGGCGCAGGAACACTGCCAGCGCATCAACAATATTTTCACCTGAATCAGGATATTC
TTCTAATACCTGGAATGCTGTTTTCCCGGGGATCGCAGTGGTGAGTAACCATGCATCATCAGGAGTACGG
ATAAAATGCTTGATGGTCGGAAGAGGCATAAATTCCGTCAGCCAGTTTAGTCTGACCATCTCATCTGTAA
CATCATTGGCAACGCTACCTTTGCCATGTTTCAGAAACAACTCTGGCGCATCGGGCTTCCCATACAATCG
ATAGATTGTCGCACCTGATTGCCCGACATTATCGCGAGCCCATTTATACCCATATAAATCAGCATCCATG
TTGGAATTTAATCGCGGCCTAGAGCAAGACGTTTCCCGTTGAATATGGCTCATAACACCCCTTGTATTAC
TGTTTATGTAAGCAGACAGTTTTATTGTTCATGACCAAAATCCCTTAACGTGAGTTTTCGTTCCACTGAG
CGTCAGACCCCGTAGAAAAGATCAAAGGATCTTCTTGAGATCCTTTTTTTCTGCGCGTAATCTGCTGCTT
GCAAACAAAAAAACCACCGCTACCAGCGGTGGTTTGTTTGCCGGATCAAGAGCTACCAACTCTTTTTCCG
AAGGTAACTGGCTTCAGCAGAGCGCAGATACCAAATACTGTCCTTCTAGTGTAGCCGTAGTTAGGCCACC
ACTTCAAGAACTCTGTAGCACCGCCTACATACCTCGCTCTGCTAATCCTGTTACCAGTGGCTGCTGCCAG
TGGCGATAAGTCGTGTCTTACCGGGTTGGACTCAAGACGATAGTTACCGGATAAGGCGCAGCGGTCGGGC
TGAACGGGGGGTTCGTGCACACAGCCCAGCTTGGAGCGAACGACCTACACCGAACTGAGATACCTACAGC
GTGAGCTATGAGAAAGCGCCACGCTTCCCGAAGGGAGAAAGGCGGACAGGTATCCGGTAAGCGGCAGGGT
CGGAACAGGAGAGCGCACGAGGGAGCTTCCAGGGGGAAACGCCTGGTATCTTTATAGTCCTGTCGGGTTT
CGCCACCTCTGACTTGAGCGTCGATTTTTGTGATGCTCGTCAGGGGGGCGGAGCCTATGGAAAAACGCCA
GCAACGCGGCCTTTTTACGGTTCCTGGCCTTTTGCTGGCCTTTTGCTCACATGTTCTTTCCTGCGTTATC
CCCTGATTCTGTGGATAACCGTATTACCGCCTTTGAGTGAGCTGATACCGCTCGCCGCAGCCGAACGACC
GAGCGCAGCGAGTCAGTGAGCGAGGAAGCGGAAGAGCGCCTGATGCGGTATTTTCTCCTTACGCATCTGT
GCGGTATTTCACACCGCAATGGTGCACTCTCAGTACAATCTGCTCTGATGCCGCATAGTTAAGCCAGTAT
ACACTCCGCTATCGCTACGTGACTGGGTCATGGCTGCGCCCCGACACCCGCCAACACCCGCTGACGCGCC
CTGACGGGCTTGTCTGCTCCCGGCATCCGCTTACAGACAAGCTGTGACCGTCTCCGGGAGCTGCATGTGT
CAGAGGTTTTCACCGTCATCACCGAAACGCGCGAGGCAGCTGCGGTAAAGCTCATCAGCGTGGTCGTGAA
GCGATTCACAGATGTCTGCCTGTTCATCCGCGTCCAGCTCGTTGAGTTTCTCCAGAAGCGTTAATGTCTG
GCTTCTGATAAAGCGGGCCATGTTAAGGGCGGTTTTTTCCTGTTTGGTCACTGATGCCTCCGTGTAAGGG
GGATTTCTGTTCATGGGGGTAATGATACCGATGAAACGAGAGAGGATGCTCACGATACGGGTTACTGATG
ATGAACATGCCCGGTTACTGGAACGTTGTGAGGGTAAACAACTGGCGGTATGGATGCGGCGGGACCAGAG
AAAAATCACTCAGGGTCAATGCCAGCGCTTCGTTAATACAGATGTAGGTGTTCCACAGGGTAGCCAGCAG
CATCCTGCGATGCAGATCCGGAACATAATGGTGCAGGGCGCTGACTTCCGCGTTTCCAGACTTTACGAAA
CACGGAAACCGAAGACCATTCATGTTGTTGCTCAGGTCGCAGACGTTTTGCAGCAGCAGTCGCTTCACGT
TCGCTCGCGTATCGGTGATTCATTCTGCTAACCAGTAAGGCAACCCCGCCAGCCTAGCCGGGTCCTCAAC
GACAGGAGCACGATCATGCGCACCCGTGGGGCCGCCATGCCGGCGATAATGGCCTGCTTCTCGCCGAAAC
GTTTGGTGGCGGGACCAGTGACGAAGGCTTGAGCGAGGGCGTGCAAGATTCCGAATACCGCAAGCGACAG
GCCGATCATCGTCGCGCTCCAGCGAAAGCGGTCCTCGCCGAAAATGACCCAGAGCGCTGCCGGCACCTGT
CCTACGAGTTGCATGATAAAGAAGACAGTCATAAGTGCGGCGACGATAGTCATGCCCCGCGCCCACCGGA
AGGAGCTGACTGGGTTGAAGGCTCTCAAGGGCATCGGTCGAGATCCCGGTGCCTAATGAGTGAGCTAACT
TACATTAATTGCGTTGCGCTCACTGCCCGCTTTCCAGTCGGGAAACCTGTCGTGCCAGCTGCATTAATGA
ATCGGCCAACGCGCGGGGAGAGGCGGTTTGCGTATTGGGCGCCAGGGTGGTTTTTCTTTTCACCAGTGAG
ACGGGCAACAGCTGATTGCCCTTCACCGCCTGGCCCTGAGAGAGTTGCAGCAAGCGGTCCACGCTGGTTT
GCCCCAGCAGGCGAAAATCCTGTTTGATGGTGGTTAACGGCGGGATATAACATGAGCTGTCTTCGGTATC
GTCGTATCCCACTACCGAGATATCCGCACCAACGCGCAGCCCGGACTCGGTAATGGCGCGCATTGCGCCC
AGCGCCATCTGATCGTTGGCAACCAGCATCGCAGTGGGAACGATGCCCTCATTCAGCATTTGCATGGTTT
GTTGAAAACCGGACATGGCACTCCAGTCGCCTTCCCGTTCCGCTATCGGCTGAATTTGATTGCGAGTGAG
ATATTTATGCCAGCCAGCCAGACGCAGACGCGCCGAGACAGAACTTAATGGGCCCGCTAACAGCGCGATT
TGCTGGTGACCCAATGCGACCAGATGCTCCACGCCCAGTCGCGTACCGTCTTCATGGGAGAAAATAATAC
TGTTGATGGGTGTCTGGTCAGAGACATCAAGAAATAACGCCGGAACATTAGTGCAGGCAGCTTCCACAGC
AATGGCATCCTGGTCATCCAGCGGATAGTTAATGATCAGCCCACTGACGCGTTGCGCGAGAAGATTGTGC
ACCGCCGCTTTACAGGCTTCGACGCCGCTTCGTTCTACCATCGACACCACCACGCTGGCACCCAGTTGAT
CGGCGCGAGATTTAATCGCCGCGACAATTTGCGACGGCGCGTGCAGGGCCAGACTGGAGGTGGCAACGCC
AATCAGCAACGACTGTTTGCCCGCCAGTTGTTGTGCCACGCGGTTGGGAATGTAATTCAGCTCCGCCATC
GCCGCTTCCACTTTTTCCCGCGTTTTCGCAGAAACGTGGCTGGCCTGGTTCACCACGCGGGAAACGGTCT
GATAAGAGACACCGGCATACTCTGCGACATCGTATAACGTTACTGGTTTCACATTCACCACCCTGAATTG
ACTCTCTTCCGGGCGCTATCATGCCATACCGCGAAAGGTTTTGCGCCATTCGATGGTGTCCGGGATCTCG
ACGCTCTCCCTTATGCGACTCCTGCATTAGGAAGCAGCCCAGTAGTAGGTTGAGGCCGTTGAGCACCGCC
GCCGCAAGGAATGGTGCATGCAAGGAGATGGCGCCCAACAGTCCCCCGGCCACGGGGCCTGCCACCATAC
CCACGCCGAAACAAGCGCTCATGAGCCCGAAGTGGCGAGCCCGATCTTCCCCATCGGTGATGTCGGCGAT
ATAGGCGCCAGCAACCGCACCTGTGGCGCCGGTGATGCCGGCCACGATGCGTCCGGCGTAGAGGATCGAG
ATCTCGATCCCGCGAAAT
